>Addgene plasmid #182790 | pGWT35S | addgene full sequence | sequence record 363985 | Addgene NGS Result
GGTTTGCGTATTGGGCGCTCTTCCGCTTCCTCGCTCACTGACTCGCTGCGCTCGGTCGTTCGGCTGCGGC
GAGCGGTATCAGCTCACTCAAAGGCGGTAATACGGTTATCCACAGAATCAGGGGATAACGCAGGAAAGAA
CATGTGAGCAAAAGGCCAGCAAAAGGCCAGGAACCGTAAAAAGGCCGCGTTGCTGGCGTTTTTCCATAGG
CTCCGCCCCCCTGACGAGCATCACAAAAATCGACGCTCAAGTCAGAGGTGGCGAAACCCGACAGGACTAT
AAAGATACCAGGCGTTTCCCCCTGGAAGCTCCCTCGTGCGCTCTCCTGTTCCGACCCTGCCGCTTACCGG
ATACCTGTCCGCCTTTCTCCCTTCGGGAAGCGTGGCGCTTTCTCATAGCTCACGCTGTAGGTATCTCAGT
TCGGTGTAGGTCGTTCGCTCCAAGCTGGGCTGTGTGCACGAACCCCCCGTTCAGCCCGACCGCTGCGCCT
TATCCGGTAACTATCGTCTTGAGTCCAACCCGGTAAGACACGACTTATCGCCACTGGCAGCAGCCACTGG
TAACAGGATTAGCAGAGCGAGGTATGTAGGCGGTGCTACAGAGTTCTTGAAGTGGTGGCCTAACTACGGC
TACACTAGAAGAACAGTATTTGGTATCTGCGCTCTGCTGAAGCCAGTTACCTTCGGAAAAAGAGTTGGTA
GCTCTTGATCCGGCAAACAAACCACCGCTGGTAGCGGTGGTTTTTTTGTTTGCAAGCAGCAGATTACGCG
CAGAAAAAAAGGATCTCAAGAAGATCCTTTGATCTTTTCTACGGGGTCTGACGCTCAGTGGAACGAAAAC
TCACGTTAAGGGATTTTGGTCATGAGATTATCAAAAAGGATCTTCACCTAGATCCTTTTAAATTAAAAAT
GAAGTTTTAAATCAATCTAAAGTATATATGTTTTAATTAGAAAAACTCATCGAGCATCAAATGAAACTGC
AATTTATTCATATCAGGATTATCAATACCATATTTTTGAAAAAGCCGTTTCTGTAATGAAGGAGAAAACT
CACCGAGGCAGTTCCATAGGATGGCAAGATCCTGGTATCGGTCTGCGATTCCGACTCGTCCAACATCAAT
ACAACCTATTAATTTCCCCTCGTCAAAAATAAGGTTATCAAGTGAGAAATCACCATGAGTGACGACTGAA
TCCGGTGAGAATGGCAATAGCTTATGCATTTCTTTCCAGACTTGTTCAACAGGCCAGCCATTACGCTCGT
CATCAAAATCACTCGCATCAACCAAACCGTTATTCATTCGTGATTGCGCCTGAGCGAGACGAAATACGCG
ATCGCTGTTAAAAGGACAATTACAAACAGGAATCGAATGCAACCGGCGCAGGAACACTGCCAGCGCATCA
ACAATATTTTCACCTGAATCAGGATATTCTTCTAATACCTGGAATGCTGTTTTCCCTGGGATCGCAGAGG
TGAGTAACCATGCATCATCAGGAGTACGGATAAAATGCTTGATGGTCGGAAGAGGCATAAATTCCGTCAG
CCAGTTTAGTCTGACCATCTCATCTGTAACATCATTGGCAACGCTACCTTTGCCATGTTTCAGAAACAAC
TCTGGCGCATCGGGCTTCCCATACAATCGATAGATTGTCGCACCTGATTGCCCGACATTATCGCGAGCCC
ATTTATACCCATATAAATCAGCATCCATGTTGGAATTTAATCGCGGCCTTGAGCAAGACGTTTCCCGTTG
AATATGGCTCATAACACCCCTTGTATTACTGTTTATGTAAGCAGACATAAGCATTTATCAGGGTTATTGT
CTCATGAGCGGATACATATTTGAATGTATTTAGAAAAATAAACAAATAGGGGTTCCGCGCACATTTCCCC
GAAAAGTGCCACCTGACGTCTAAGAAACCATTATTATCATGACATTAACCTATAAAAATAGGCGTATCAC
GAGGCCCTTTCGTCTCGCGCGTTTCGGTGATGACGGTGAAAACCTCTGACACATGCAGCTCCCGGAGACG
GTCACAGCTTGTCTGTAAGCGGATGCCGGGAGCAGACAAGCCCGTCAGGGCGCGTCAGCGGGTGTTGGCG
GGTGTCGGGGCTGGCTTAACTATGCGGCATCAGAGCAGATTGTACTGAGAGTGCACCATATGCGGTGTGA
AATACCGCACAGATGCGTAAGGAGAAAATATTACTACAGGCGCCATTCGCCATTCAGGCTGCGCAACTGT
TGGGAAGGGCGATCGGTGCGGGCCTCTTCGCTATTACGCCAGCTGGCGAAAGGGGGATGTGCTGCAAGGC
GATTAAGTTGGGTAACGCCAGGGTTTTCCCAGTCACGACGTTGTAAAACGACGGCCAGTGAGCTAGTGTA
ATACGACTCACTATAGGGCGCGGCCGCAGAATTCGAGCTCGGTACCCGGGATCTCGAGGCCAGATCTCCC
GGGCTCAGAAGACCGAGGGCTATTGAGACTTTTCAACAAAGGGTAATATCGGGAAACCTCCTCGGATTCC
ATTGCCCAGCTATCTGTCACTTATCGAAAGGACAGTAGAAAAGGAAGGTGGCTCCTACAAATGCCATCAT
TGCGATAAAGGAAAGGCTATCGTTCAAGATGCCTCTACCGACAGTGGTCCCAAAGATGGACCCCCACCCA
CGAGGAACATCGTGGAAAAAGAAGACGTTCCAACCACGTCTTCAAAGCAAGTGGATTGATGTGATATCTC
CACTGACGTAAGGGATGACGCACAATCCCACTATCCTTCGCAAGACCCTTCCTCTATATAAGGAAGTTCA
TTTCATTTGGAGAGGACAGGCTTCTTGAGATCCTTCAACAATTACCAACAACAACAAACAACAAACAACA
TTACAATTACTATTTACAATTACAGAATTCGAGCTCGGTACCAAGCTTGGAGGCTCAGGAGGCTCCCCAT
GGGCTAGCACTAGTATCTAGAATCGTTCAAACATTTGGCAATAAAGTTTCTTAAGATTGAATCCTGTTGC
CGGTCTTGCGATGATTATCATATAATTTCTGTTGAATTACGTTAAGCATGTAATAATTAACATGTAATGC
ATGACGTTATTTATGAGATGGGTTTTTATGATTAGAGTCCCGCAATTATACATTTAATACGCGATAGAAA
ACAAAATATAGCGCGCAAACTAGGATAAATTATCGCGCGCGGTGTCATCTATGTTACTAGATGCGGCCGC
AATTGTGGATCCGCTCTAGAGTCGACCTGCAGGCATGCAAGCTTGCGGCCGCGTATTCTATAGTGTCACC
TAAATAGCATGGCGTAATCATGGTCATAGCTGTTTCCTGTGTGAAATTGTTATCCGCTCACAATTCCACA
CAACATACGAGCCGGAAGCATAAAGTGTAAAGCCTGGGGTGCCTAATGAGTGAGCTAACTCACATTAATT
GCGTTGCGCTCACTGCCCGCTTTCCAGTCGGGAAACCTGTCGTGCCAGCTGCATTAATGAATCGGCCAAC
GCGCGGGGAGAGGC
Features (pLannotate 1.2.2; 19 found; start..end, strand, type, name):
    201..789     -  rep_origin     ori: high-copy-number ColE1/pMB1/pBR322/pUC origin of replication
    947..1762    -  CDS            KanR: aminoglycoside phosphotransferase; aph(3')-Ia; confers resistance to kanamycin in bacteria or G418 (Geneticin®) in eukaryotes
   1799..1879    -  promoter       AmpR promoter (fragment): bla
   1974..2009    +  CDS            rop (fragment): Rop protein, which maintains plasmids at low copy number; rop
   2111..2200    +  misc_feature   bom (fragment): basis of mobility region from pBR322
   2216..2371    -  CDS            lacZα (fragment): LacZα fragment of β-galactosidase; lacZ fragment
   2379..2397    +  promoter       T7 promoter: promoter for bacteriophage T7 RNA polymerase
   2409..2430    +  misc_feature   MCS (fragment): pUC18/19 multiple cloning site
   2474..2818    +  promoter       CaMV 35S promoter: strong constitutive promoter from cauliflower mosaic virus
   2770..2816    +  promoter       minimal CaMV 35S promoter: minimal 35S promoter from cauliflower mosaic virus
   2838..2893    +  misc_feature   TMV Ω: translational enhancer from the tobacco mosaic virus 5'-leader sequence (Gallie et al., 1988)
   2895..2912    +  misc_feature   MCS (fragment): pUC18/19 multiple cloning site
   2962..3212    +  terminator     NOS terminator: nopaline synthase terminator and poly(A) signal
   3234..3264    +  misc_feature   MCS (fragment): pUC18/19 multiple cloning site
   3277..3295    -  promoter       SP6 promoter: promoter for bacteriophage SP6 RNA polymerase
   3337..3353    -  protein_bind   lac operator: The lac repressor binds to the lac operator to inhibit transcription in E. coli. This inhibition can be relieved by adding lactose or isopropyl-β-D-thiogalactopyranoside (IPTG). lac repressor encoded by lacI
   3361..3391    -  promoter       lac promoter: promoter for the E. coli lac operon
   3406..3427    -  protein_bind   CAP binding site: CAP binding activates transcription in the presence of cAMP. E. coli catabolite activator protein
   3440..18      -  CDS            lacI (fragment) (across the origin): lac repressor; lacI; The lac repressor binds to the lac operator to inhibit transcription in E. coli. This inhibition can be relieved by adding lactose or isopropyl-β-D-thiogalactopyranoside (IPTG).
