[The description below was written by a language model from this plasmid's Addgene catalogue record and pLannotate feature annotations shown in this document.]
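Description:
pGWT35S is an empty-backbone plant expression plasmid built on pBRN169-MXMT and catalogued as a destination vector for transient expression in plants. It is propagated in E. coli from a high-copy ColE1/pUC-type origin and selected with kanamycin through an aph(3')-Ia resistance gene. The annotated record is small (about 3.5 kb). It shows no T-DNA borders, no plant selectable marker and no Agrobacterium-compatible replicon, which fits a plasmid delivered directly into plant cells rather than a binary vector, although the record does not state the delivery method.

The expression unit consists of the strong constitutive CaMV 35S promoter, followed by the tobacco mosaic virus Ω leader, which acts as a translational enhancer. A short polylinker fragment comes next, then the nopaline synthase (NOS) terminator and polyadenylation signal. The cassette is flanked by outward cloning-vector remnants, including T7 and SP6 promoters, a lacZα fragment, lac promoter/operator elements and pieces of lacI, rop and bom. None of these has a role in plant expression.

The catalogue calls the plasmid a destination vector and lists a ccdB-tolerant strain for growth, which implies a recombinational cloning cassette carrying ccdB. However, the feature table annotates no att sites, ccdB gene or chloramphenicol marker. Only about 50 bp lies between the polylinker fragment and the terminator. The annotated sequence may therefore not contain such a cassette, or the annotation may be incomplete, and the record does not resolve this. The associated work concerns a bimolecular fluorescence complementation assay based on monomeric Kusabira-Orange, suggesting the vector is used to drive 35S-controlled expression of inserted coding sequences in such transient assays.
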