Addgene plasmid #182790: pGWT35S
Purpose: (Empty Backbone) Destination vector for transient expression in plant
Depositing lab: Yutaka Kodama. Depositing organization: Utsunomiya University. Publication: A novel orange-colored bimolecular fluorescence complementation (BiFC) assay using monomeric Kusabira-Orange protein. Fujii Y, Yoshimura A, Kodama Y. Biotechniques. 2018 Apr;64(4):153-161. doi: 10.2144/btn-2017-0121. PubMed 29661017.
Backbone
  Vector backbone: pBRN169-MXMT
  Vector type: Plant Expression
Growth in bacteria
  Bacterial resistance: Kanamycin, 50 μg/mL
  Growth temperature: 37°C
  Growth strain: ccdB Survival
  Copy number: Unknown
Terms and licenses: Academic/Nonprofit Terms; Industry Terms: Not Available to Industry
How to cite: pGWT35S was a gift from Yutaka Kodama (Addgene plasmid # 182790 ; http://n2t.net/addgene:182790 ; RRID:Addgene_182790)
